>Addgene plasmid #235189 | pCTcon2-rHUH_Y96F(G5) | addgene full sequence | sequence record 467251 | Addgene NGS Result
CAAAAATTCTTACTTTTTTTTTGGATGGACGCAAAGAAGTTTAATAATCATATTACATGGCATTACCACC
ATATACATATCCATATCTAATCTTACTTATATGTTGTGGAAATGTAAAGAGCCCCATTATCTTAGCCTAA
AAAAACCTTCTCTTTGGAACTTTCAGTAATACGCTTAACTGCTCATTGCTATATTGAAGTACGGATTAGA
AGCCGCCGAGCGGGTGACAGCCCTCCGAAGGAAGACTCTCCTCCGTGCGTCCTCGTCTTCACCGGTCGCG
TTCCTGAAACGCAGATGTGCCTCGCGCCGCACTGCTCCGAACAATAAAGATTCTACAATACTAGCTTTTA
TGGTTATGAAGAGGAAAAATTGGCAGTAACCTGGCCCCACAAACCTTCAAATGAACGAATCAAATTAACA
ACCATAGGATGATAATGCGATTAGTTTTTTAGCCTTATTTCTGGGGTAATTAATCAGCGAAGCGATGATT
TTTGATCTATTAACAGATATATAAATGCAAAAACTGCATAACCACTTTAACTAATACTTTCAACATTTTC
GGTTTGTATTACTTCTTATTCAAATGTAATAAAAGTATCAACAAAAAATTGTTAATATACCTCTATACTT
TAACGTCAAGGAGAAAAAACCCCGGATCGAATTCCCTACTTCATACATTTTCAATTAAGATGCAGTTACT
TCGCTGTTTTTCAATATTTTCTGTTATTGCTTCAGTTTTAGCACAGGAACTGACAACTATATGCGAGCAA
ATCCCCTCACCAACTTTAGAATCGACGCCGTACTCTTTGTCAACGACTACTATTTTGGCCAACGGGAAGG
CAATGCAAGGAGTTTTTGAATATTACAAATCAGTAACGTTTGTCAGTAATTGCGGTTCTCACCCCTCAAC
AACTAGCAAAGGCAGCCCCATAAACACACAGTATGTTTTTAAGGACAATAGCTCGACGATTGAAGGTAGA
TACCCATACGACGTTCCAGACTACGCTCTGCAGGAGAACTTGTACTTTCAAGGTCTGCAGGCTAGTGGTG
GAGGAGGCTCTGGTGGAGGCGGTAGCGGAGGCGGAGGGTCGGCTAGCCCGTCAAAGAAAAACGGGCGCAG
TGGGCCGCAGCCCCACAAGCGATGGGTGTTCACGCTGCACCATCCGTCTGAGGACGACCGCAAGAAAATT
AGGGATCTTCCCATTTCCCTGTTCGATTACTTCATAGTTGGCGAAGAAGGTAATGAGGAGGGACGCACAC
CTCACCTTCAAGGATTCGCAAACTTCGCAAAGAAACAGACATTTCACAAGGTGAAGTGGTATTTGGGTGC
CCGGTGTTGGATAGAGGAGGCCAGGGGGACAGACCAACAAAATAAAGCATTTTGCAGTAAAGAGGGAAAC
CTCCTCATGGAGTGCGGCGCTCCACGATCTCAAGGCCAGCGTGGATCCGAACAAAAGCTTATTTCTGAAG
AGGACTTGTAATAGCTCGAGATCTGATAACAACAGTGTAGATGTAACAAAATCGACTTTGTTCCCACTGT
ACTTTTAGCTCGTACAAAATACAATATACTTTTCATTTCTCCGTAAACAACATGTTTTCCCATGTAATAT
CCTTTTCTATTTTTCGTTCCGTTACCAACTTTACACATACTTTATATAGCTATTCACTTCTATACACTAA
AAAACTAAGACAATTTTAATTTTGCTGCCTGCCATATTTCAATTTGTTATAAATTCCTATAATTTATCCT
ATTAGTAGCTAAAAAAAGATGAATGTGAATCGAATCCTAAGAGAATTGAGCTCCAATTCGCCCTATAGTG
AGTCGTATTACAATTCACTGGCCGTCGTTTTACAACGTCGTGACTGGGAAAACCCTGGCGTTACCCAACT
TAATCGCCTTGCAGCACATCCCCCTTTCGCCAGCTGGCGTAATAGCGAAGAGGCCCGCACCGATCGCCTT
TCCCAACAGTTGCGCAGCCTGAATGGCGAATGG
[124 nt withheld, positions 1994-2117]
C
[91 nt withheld, positions 2119-2209]
A
[49 nt withheld, positions 2211-2259]
CCTTTGACGTTGGAGTCCACGTTCTTT
[37 nt withheld, positions 2287-2323]
ACCCTATCTCGGTCTATTCTTTTGATTTATAAGGGATTTTGCCGATTTCGGCCTATTGGTTAAAAAATGA
GCTGATTTAACAAAAATTTAACGCGAATTTTAACAAAATATTAACGCTTACAATTTCCTGATGCGGTATT
TTCTCCTTACGCATCTGTGCGGTATTTCACACCGCATAGATCGGCAAGTGCACAAACAATACTTAAATAA
ATACTACTCAGTAATAACCTATTTCTTAGCATTTTTGACGAAATTTGCTATTTTGTTAGAGTCTTTTACA
CCATTTGTCTCCACACCTCCGCTTACATCAACACCAATAACGCCATTTAATCTAAGCGCATCACCAACAT
TTTCTGGCGTCAGTCCACCAGCTAACATAAAATGTAAGCTTTCGGGGCTCTCTTGCCTTCCAACCCAGTC
AGAAATCGAGTTCCAATCCAAAAGTTCACCTGTCCCACCTGCTTCTGAATCAAACAAGGGAATAAACGAA
TGAGGTTTCTGTGAAGCTGCACTGAGTAGTATGTTGCAGTCTTTTGGAAATACGAGTCTTTTAATAACTG
GCAAACCGAGGAACTCTTGGTATTCTTGCCACGACTCATCTCCATGCAGTTGGACGATATCAATGCCGTA
ATCATTGACCAGAGCCAAAACATCCTCCTTAGGTTGATTACGAAACACGCCAACCAAGTATTTCGGAGTG
CCTGAACTATTTTTATATGCTTTTACAAGACTTGAAATTTTCCTTGCAATAACCGGGTCAATTGTTCTCT
TTCTATTGGGCACACATATAATACCCAGCAAGTCAGCATCGGAATCTAGAGCACATTCTGCGGCCTCTGT
GCTCTGCAAGCCGCAAACTTTCACCAATGGACCAGAACTACCTGTGAAATTAATAACAGACATACTCCAA
GCTGCCTTTGTGTGCTTAATCACGTATACTCACGTGCTCAATAGTCACCAATGCCCTCCCTCTTGGCCCT
CTCCTTTTCTTTTTTCGACCGAATTAATTCTTAATCGGCAAAAAAAGAAAAGCTCCGGATCAAGATTGTA
CGTAAGGTGACAAGCTATTTTTCAATAAAGAATATCTTCCACTACTGCCATCTGGCGTCATAACTGCAAA
GTACACATATATTACGATGCTGTTCTATTAAATGCTTCCTATATTATATATATAGTAATGTCGTGATCTA
TGGTGCACTCTCAGTACAATCTGCTCTGATGCCGCATAGTTAAGCCAGCCCCGACACCCGCCAACACCCG
CTGACGCGCCCTGACGGGCTTGTCTGCTCCCGGCATCCGCTTACAGACAAGCTGTGACCGTCTCCGGGAG
CTGCATGTGTCAGAGGTTTTCACCGTCATCACCGAAACGCGCGAGACGAAAGGGCCTCGTGATACGCCTA
TTTTTATAGGTTAATGTCATGATAATAATGGTTTCTTAGACGGATCGCTTGCCTGTAACTTACACGCGCC
TCGTATCTTTTAATGATGGAATAATTTGGGAATTTACTCTGTGTTTATTTATTTTTATGTTTTGTATTTG
GATTTTAGAAAGTAAATAAAGAAGGTAGAAGAGTTACGGAATGAAGAAAAAAAAATAAACAAAGGTTTAA
AAAATTTCAACAAAAAGCGTACTTTACATATATATTTATTAGACAAGAAAAGCAGATTAAATAGATATAC
ATTCGATTAACGATAAGTAAAATGTAAAATCACAGGATTTTCGTGTGTGGTCTTCTACACAGACAAGATG
AAACAATTCGGCATTAATACCTGAGAGCAGGAAGAGCAAGATAAAAGGTAGTATTTGTTGGCGATCCCCC
TAGAGTCTTTTACATCTTCGGAAAACAAAAACTATTTTTTCTTTAATTTCTTTTTTTACTTTCTATTTTT
AATTTATATATTTATATTAAAAAATTTAAATTATAATTATTTTTATAGCACGTGATGAAAAGGACCCAGG
TGGCACTTTTCGGGGAAATGTGCGCGGAACCCCTATTTGTTTATTTTTCTAAATACATTCAAATATGTAT
CCGCTCATGAGACAATAACCCTGATAAATGCTTCAATAATATTGAAAAAGGAAGAGTATGAGTATTCAAC
ATTTCCGTGTCGCCCTTATTCCCTTTTTTGCGGCATTTTGCCTTCCTGTTTTTGCTCACCCAGAAACGCT
GGTGAAAGTAAAAGATGCTGAAGATCAGTTGGGTGCACGAGTGGGTTACATCGAACTGGATCTCAACAGC
GGTAAGATCCTTGAGAGTTTTCGCCCCGAAGAACGTTTTCCAATGATGAGCACTTTTAAAGTTCTGCTAT
GTGGCGCGGTATTATCCCGTATTGACGCCGGGCAAGAGCAACTCGGTCGCCGCATACACTATTCTCAGAA
TGACTTGGTTGAGTACTCACCAGTCACAGAAAAGCATCTTACGGATGGCATGACAGTAAGAGAATTATGC
AGTGCTGCCATAACCATGAGTGATAACACTGCGGCCAACTTACTTCTGACAACGATCGGAGGACCGAAGG
AGCTAACCGCTTTTTTGCACAACATGGGGGATCATGTAACTCGCCTTGATCGTTGGGAACCGGAGCTGAA
TGAAGCCATACCAAACGACGAGCGTGACACCACGATGCCTGTAGCAATGGCAACAACGTTGCGCAAACTA
TTAACTGGCGAACTACTTACTCTAGCTTCCCGGCAACAATTAATAGACTGGATGGAGGCGGATAAAGTTG
CAGGACCACTTCTGCGCTCGGCCCTTCCGGCTGGCTGGTTTATTGCTGATAAATCTGGAGCCGGTGAGCG
TGGGTCTCGCGGTATCATTGCAGCACTGGGGCCAGATGGTAAGCCCTCCCGTATCGTAGTTATCTACACG
ACGGGGAGTCAGGCAACTATGGATGAACGAAATAGACAGATCGCTGAGATAGGTGCCTCACTGATTAAGC
ATTGGTAACTGTCAGACCAAGTTTACTCATATATACTTTAGATTGATTTAAAACTTCATTTTTAATTTAA
AAGGATCTAGGTGAAGATCCTTTTTGATAATCTCATGACCAAAATCCCTTAACGTGAGTTTTCGTTCCAC
TGAGCGTCAGACCCCGTAGAAAAGATCAAAGGATCTTCTTGAGATCCTTTTTTTCTGCGCGTAATCTGCT
GCTTGCAAACAAAAAAACCACCGCTACCAGCGGTGGTTTGTTTGCCGGATCAAGAGCTACCAACTCTTTT
TCCGAAGGTAACTGGCTTCAGCAGAGCGCAGATACCAAATACTGTTCTTCTAGTGTAGCCGTAGTTAGGC
CACCACTTCAAGAACTCTGTAGCACCGCCTACATACCTCGCTCTGCTAATCCTGTTACCAGTGGCTGCTG
CCAGTGGCGATAAGTCGTGTCTTACCGGGTTGGACTCAAGACGATAGTTACCGGATAAGGCGCAGCGGTC
GGGCTGAACGGGGGGTTCGTGCACACAGCCCAGCTTGGAGCGAACGACCTACACCGAACTGAGATACCTA
CAGCGTGAGCTATGAGAAAGCGCCACGCTTCCCGAAGGGAGAAAGGCGGACAGGTATCCGGTAAGCGGCA
GGGTCGGAACAGGAGAGCGCACGAGGGAGCTTCCAGGGGGAAACGCCTGGTATCTTTATAGTCCTGTCGG
GTTTCGCCACCTCTGACTTGAGCGTCGATTTTTGTGATGCTCGTCAGGGGGGCGGAGCCTATGGAAAAAC
GCCAGCAACGCGGCCTTTTTACGGTTCCTGGCCTTTTGCTGGCCTTTTGCTCACATGTTCTTTCCTGCGT
TATCCCCTGATTCTGTGGATAACCGTATTACCGCCTTTGAGTGAGCTGATACCGCTCGCCGCAGCCGAAC
GACCGAGCGCAGCGAGTCAGTGAGCGAGGAAGCGGAAGAGCGCCCAATACGCAAACCGCCTCTCCCCGCG
CGTTGGCCGATTCATTAATGCAGCTGGCACGACAGGTTTCCCGACTGGAAAGCGGGCAGTGAGCGCAACG
CAATTAATGTGAGTTAGCTCACTCATTAGGCACCCCAGGCTTTACACTTTATGCTTCCGGCTCGTATGTT
GTGTGGAATTGTGAGCGGATAACAATTTCACACAGGAAACAGCTATGACCATGATTACGCCAAGCTCGAA
ATTAACCCTCACTAAAGGGAACAAAAGCTGGTACCAATTCCTTGAATTTT
Features (pLannotate 1.2.2; 21 found; start..end, strand, type, name):
    202..643     +  promoter       GAL1 promoter: S. cerevisiae GAL1; inducible promoter, regulated by Gal4
    690..950     +  CDS            AGA2: AGA2_YEAST - Experimental evidence at protein level: Swiss-Prot protein existence level 1. Receptor binding subunit of the a-agglutinin heterodimer. S.cerevisiae a and alpha cells express the complementary cell surface glycoproteins a-agglutinin and alpha-agglutinin, respectively, which interact with one another to promote cellular aggregation during mating. From Saccharomyces cerevisiae (strain ATCC 204508 / S288c) (Baker's yeast).
   1098..1442    +  CDS            Rep (fragment): REP_PCV2 - Experimental evidence at protein level: Swiss-Prot protein existence level 1. Essential for the replication of viral ssDNA. The closed circular ssDNA genome is first converted to a superhelical dsDNA. Rep and/or Rep' binds a specific hairpin at the genome origin of replication. Introduces an endonucleolytic nick within the conserved sequence 5'-AGTATTAC-3' in the intergenic region of the genome, thereby initiating the rolling circle replication (RCR). Following cleavage, binds covalently to the 5'-phosphate of DNA as a tyrosyl ester. The cleavage gives rise to a free 3'-OH that serv
   1452..1478    +  CDS            Myc (fragment): Myc (human c-Myc proto-oncogene) epitope tag
   1812..1830    -  promoter       T7 promoter: promoter for bacteriophage T7 RNA polymerase
   1833..1990    +  CDS            lacZα (fragment): LacZα fragment of β-galactosidase; lacZ fragment
   1994..2422    +  rep_origin     f1 ori (sequence partly withheld): f1 bacteriophage origin of replication; arrow indicates direction of (+) strand synthesis
   2450..2501    -  misc_feature   bom (fragment): basis of mobility region from pBR322
   2552..3226    -  CDS            TRP1: phosphoribosylanthranilate isomerase, required for tryptophan biosynthesis; S. cerevisiae TRP1; yeast auxotrophic marker
   3227..3374    -  promoter       TRP1 promoter: S. cerevisiae TRP1
   3512..3561    -  misc_feature   bom (fragment): basis of mobility region from pBR322
   3663..3698    -  CDS            rop (fragment): Rop protein, which maintains plasmids at low copy number; rop
   3766..4269    -  misc_feature   CEN/ARS: S. cerevisiae CEN6 centromere fused to an autonomously replicating sequence
   4306..4410    +  promoter       AmpR promoter: bla
   4411..5271    +  CDS            AmpR: β-lactamase; bla; confers resistance to ampicillin, carbenicillin, and related antibiotics
   5442..6030    +  rep_origin     ori: high-copy-number ColE1/pMB1/pBR322/pUC origin of replication
   6213..6305    +  CDS            lacI (fragment): lac repressor; lacI; The lac repressor binds to the lac operator to inhibit transcription in E. coli. This inhibition can be relieved by adding lactose or isopropyl-β-D-thiogalactopyranoside (IPTG).
   6318..6339    +  protein_bind   CAP binding site: CAP binding activates transcription in the presence of cAMP. E. coli catabolite activator protein
   6354..6384    +  promoter       lac promoter: promoter for the E. coli lac operon
   6392..6408    +  protein_bind   lac operator: The lac repressor binds to the lac operator to inhibit transcription in E. coli. This inhibition can be relieved by adding lactose or isopropyl-β-D-thiogalactopyranoside (IPTG). lac repressor encoded by lacI
   6453..6471    +  promoter       T3 promoter: promoter for bacteriophage T3 RNA polymerase
