[The description below was written by a language model from this plasmid's Addgene catalogue record and pLannotate feature annotations shown in this document.]
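Description:
pCTcon2-rHUH_Y96F(G5) is a yeast surface display plasmid built on the pCTcon2 backbone, a shuttle vector that replicates in both Saccharomyces cerevisiae and E. coli. In yeast it is maintained as a low-copy, stably segregating episome through a CEN/ARS element and is selected by the TRP1 auxotrophic marker under its own promoter. In bacteria it is propagated via a high-copy ColE1/pUC-type origin with ampicillin resistance (β-lactamase). The 6.5 kb sequence also carries an f1 origin and cloning-vector remnants (lacZα, lacI, rop and bom fragments, the lac promoter/operator, and T7 and T3 promoters) that have no evident role in the display function.

The expression cassette is driven by the galactose-inducible, Gal4-regulated GAL1 promoter. It encodes Aga2, the a-agglutinin subunit that tethers fusion partners to the yeast cell wall, followed downstream by the 345 bp rHUH_Y96F(G5) insert and then a Myc epitope tag, which in this format typically allows display levels of the full-length fusion to be measured by antibody staining. The insert is annotated as a fragment of the porcine circovirus 2 Rep protein, an HUH-type endonuclease that nicks a specific sequence and becomes covalently joined to the nucleic acid 5' phosphate through a tyrosyl ester. According to the record, rHUH(G5) comes from work on directed evolution of a sequence-specific covalent protein tag for RNA labeling. The Y96F substitution is described as catalytically inactivating, consistent with loss of a tyrosine needed for covalent linkage. The construct therefore appears suited as a negative control on the yeast surface alongside active rHUH variants, although the record does not spell out that use.
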