Addgene plasmid #235189: pCTcon2-rHUH_Y96F(G5)
Purpose: To display catalytic inactivated rHUH(G5) with Y96F mutation on yeast surface
Depositing lab: Alice Ting. Depositing organization: Stanford University. Publication: Directed evolution of a sequence-specific covalent protein tag for RNA labeling. Huang R, Ting AY. Proc Natl Acad Sci U S A. 2025 Mar 4;122(9):e2422085122. doi: 10.1073/pnas.2422085122. Epub 2025 Feb 26. PubMed 40009639.
Backbone
  Vector backbone: pCTcon2
  Vector type: Yeast Expression
  Selectable markers: TRP1
Growth in bacteria
  Bacterial resistance: Ampicillin, 100 μg/mL
  Growth temperature: 37°C
  Growth strain: DH5alpha
  Copy number: Unknown
Gene/Insert
  Gene/Insert name: rHUH_Y96F(G5)
  Insert size (bp): 345
Terms and licenses: Academic/Nonprofit Terms; Industry Terms: Not Available to Industry
How to cite: pCTcon2-rHUH_Y96F(G5) was a gift from Alice Ting (Addgene plasmid # 235189 ; http://n2t.net/addgene:235189 ; RRID:Addgene_235189)
